Addgene plasmid #245949: XAC1 S3A,Y82F
Purpose: Expressing constitutively active XAC1 with lower turnover rate
Depositing lab: James Bamburg. Depositing organization: Colorado State University, Fort Collins. Publication: Xenopus laevis actin-depolymerizing factor/cofilin: a phosphorylation-regulated protein essential for development. Abe H, Obinata T, Minamide LS, Bamburg JR. J Cell Biol. 1996 Mar;132(5):871-85. doi: 10.1083/jcb.132.5.871. PubMed 8603919.
Backbone
  Vector backbone: pcDNA3.1
  Backbone manufacturer: Unknown
  Backbone size w/o insert (bp): 5428
  Vector type: Frog Expression
  Selectable markers: Neomycin (select with G418)
Growth in bacteria
  Bacterial resistance: Ampicillin, 100 μg/mL
  Growth temperature: 37°C
  Growth strain: DH5alpha
  Copy number: High Copy
Gene/Insert
  Gene/Insert name: cofilin 1 (cfl1) (alt name: XAC1)
  Species: X. laevis (frog)
  Mutation: S3A, Y82F
  Entrez Gene: cfl1.L (a.k.a. XELAEV_18022280mg, cfl1, cfl1-a, cfl1-b, cofilin-1, xac1, xac2)
  Promoter: CMV
  Cloning method: Restriction Enzyme; 5′ cloning site Unspecified (unknown if destroyed)
Terms and licenses: Academic/Nonprofit Terms; Industry Terms: Not Available to Industry
Depositor comments: Xenopus ADF/cofilins also are not targeted by shRNAs used here and can be expressed as active cofilin in mammalaian cells.
How to cite: XAC1 S3A,Y82F was a gift from James Bamburg (Addgene plasmid # 245949 ; http://n2t.net/addgene:245949 ; RRID:Addgene_245949)
