[The description below was written by a language model from this plasmid's Addgene catalogue record and pLannotate feature annotations shown in this document.]
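Description:
XAC1 S3A,Y82F is a pcDNA3.1-type expression plasmid carrying the Xenopus laevis cofilin 1 gene (cfl1, also called XAC1, an actin-depolymerizing factor/cofilin family member) with two point substitutions, S3A and Y82F. The coding sequence lies downstream of the human cytomegalovirus immediate early enhancer and promoter and is followed by the bovine growth hormone polyadenylation signal, giving strong constitutive transcription in vertebrate cells. A T7 promoter between the CMV promoter and the insert would also allow in vitro transcription. No epitope tag or fluorescent reporter is annotated. In the sequenced record the insert spans the numbering origin of the circular map. A few short fragment hits, such as a truncated HIV-1 LTR, extra SV40 and bGH pieces and a partial ble sequence, look like small homology matches or backbone remnants rather than functional parts.

The plasmid is propagated in E. coli through a high-copy ColE1/pUC origin with ampicillin selection from the β-lactamase gene, and an f1 origin is also present. An SV40 early promoter drives the Tn5 NeoR/KanR gene, with an HSV TK polyadenylation signal annotated downstream, so stable transfectants can be selected with G418. The sequenced plasmid is 5,561 nt, which is smaller than the listed backbone size plus a cofilin insert would suggest, so the backbone appears to differ somewhat from standard pcDNA3.1.

The stated purpose is to express constitutively active XAC1 with a lower turnover rate. Cofilins are generally inactivated by phosphorylation at serine 3, so the S3A change is consistent with the constitutive activity; the record does not say which substitution accounts for the reduced turnover. Although the vector is catalogued for frog expression, the depositor notes that Xenopus ADF/cofilins escape the shRNAs used in their work, so they can supply active cofilin in mammalian cells.
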