Features (pLannotate 1.2.2; 17 found; start..end, strand, type, name):
    156..380     +  polyA_signal   bGH poly(A) signal: bovine growth hormone polyadenylation signal
    384..402     +  promoter       SV40 promoter (fragment): SV40 enhancer and early promoter
    512..1100    -  rep_origin     ori: high-copy-number ColE1/pMB1/pBR322/pUC origin of replication
   1322..1338    +  polyA_signal   bGH poly(A) signal (fragment): bovine growth hormone polyadenylation signal
   1429..1476    -  polyA_signal   HSV TK poly(A) signal: herpes simplex virus thymidine kinase polyadenylation signal (Cole and Stacy, 1985)
   1535..1687    -  CDS            ble (fragment): BLE_KLEPN - Experimental evidence at protein level: Swiss-Prot protein existence level 1. Binding protein with a strong affinity to the bleomycin family of antibiotics. Binds to CL990; an antimitotic-antibiotic compound. From Klebsiella pneumoniae.
   1708..2502    -  CDS            NeoR/KanR: aminoglycoside phosphotransferase from Tn5; aph(3')-II (or nptII); confers resistance to neomycin, kanamycin, and G418 (Geneticin®)
   2537..2894    -  promoter       SV40 promoter: SV40 enhancer and early promoter
   2896..2913    -  promoter       AmpR promoter (fragment): bla
   2954..3814    -  CDS            AmpR: β-lactamase; bla; confers resistance to ampicillin, carbenicillin, and related antibiotics
   3815..3919    -  promoter       AmpR promoter: bla
   3946..4374    +  rep_origin     f1 ori (sequence partly withheld): f1 bacteriophage origin of replication; arrow indicates direction of (+) strand synthesis
   4413..4792    +  enhancer       CMV enhancer: human cytomegalovirus immediate early enhancer
   4793..4996    +  promoter       CMV promoter: human cytomegalovirus (CMV) immediate early promoter
   4992..5025    +  LTR            5' LTR (truncated) (fragment): truncated 5' long terminal repeat (LTR) from HIV-1
   5041..5059    +  promoter       T7 promoter: promoter for bacteriophage T7 RNA polymerase
   5125..67      +  CDS            cfl1-a (across the origin): COF1A_XENLA - Experimental evidence at protein level: Swiss-Prot protein existence level 1. May play a role in the regulation of cell morphology and cytoskeletal organization (By similarity). Binds to F-actin and exhibits pH-sensitive F-actin depolymerizing activity. Required for formation of the cleavage furrow during cytokinesis. From Xenopus laevis (African clawed frog).
>Addgene plasmid #245949 | XAC1 S3A,Y82F | addgene full sequence | sequence record 490239 | Addgene NGS Result
CTGTAACCTTGCGGATAAACTAGGGGGCAACACTGTAGTTTCCCTTGAAGGCAAATCCGTGAGAAGTTGA
GATCTCATCGAATTCTGCAGATATCCAGCACAGTGGCGGCCGCTCGAGTCTAGAGGGCCCGTTTAAACCC
GCTGATCAGCCTCGACTGTGCCTTCTAGTTGCCAGCCATCTGTTGTTTGCCCCTCCCCCGTGCCTTCCTT
GACCCTGGAAGGTGCCACTCCCACTGTCCTTTCCTAATAAAATGAGGAAATTGCATCGCATTGTCTGAGT
AGGTGTCATTCTATTCTGGGGGGTGGGGTGGGGCAGGACAGCAAGGGGGAGGATTGGGAAGACAATAGCA
GGCATGCTGGGGATGCGGTGGGCTCTATGGCTTCTGAGGCGGAAAGAACCAGTGGCGGTAATACGGTTAT
CCACAGAATCAGGGGATAACGCAGGAAAGAACATGTGAGCAAAAGGCCAGCAAAAGGCCAGGAACCGTAA
AAAGGCCGCGTTGCTGGCGTTTTTCCATAGGCTCCGCCCCCCTGACGAGCATCACAAAAATCGACGCTCA
AGTCAGAGGTGGCGAAACCCGACAGGACTATAAAGATACCAGGCGTTTCCCCCTGGAAGCTCCCTCGTGC
GCTCTCCTGTTCCGACCCTGCCGCTTACCGGATACCTGTCCGCCTTTCTCCCTTCGGGAAGCGTGGCGCT
TTCTCATAGCTCACGCTGTAGGTATCTCAGTTCGGTGTAGGTCGTTCGCTCCAAGCTGGGCTGTGTGCAC
GAACCCCCCGTTCAGCCCGACCGCTGCGCCTTATCCGGTAACTATCGTCTTGAGTCCAACCCGGTAAGAC
ACGACTTATCGCCACTGGCAGCAGCCACTGGTAACAGGATTAGCAGAGCGAGGTATGTAGGCGGTGCTAC
AGAGTTCTTGAAGTGGTGGCCTAACTACGGCTACACTAGAAGAACAGTATTTGGTATCTGCGCTCTGCTG
AAGCCAGTTACCTTCGGAAAAAGAGTTGGTAGCTCTTGATCCGGCAAACAAACCACCGCTGGTAGCGGTG
GTTTTTTTGTTTGCAAGCAGCAGATTACGCGCAGAAAAAAAGGATCTCAAGAAGATCCTTTGATCTTTTC
TACGGGGTCTGACGCTCAGTGGAACGAAAACTCACGTTAAGGGATTTTGGTCATGAGATTATCAAAAAGG
ATCTTCACCTAGATCCTTTTAAATTAAAAATGAAGTTTTAAATCAATCTAAAGTATATATGAGTAACCTG
AGGCTATGGCAGGGCCTGCCGCCCCGACGTTGGCTGCGAGCCCTGGGCCTTCACCCGAACTTGGGGGGTG
GGGTGGGGAAAAGGAAGAAACGCGGGCGTATTGGCCCCAATGGGGTCTCGGTGGGGTATCGACAGAGTGC
CAGCCCTGGGACCGAACCCCGCGTTTATGAACAAACGACCCAACACCGTGCGTTTTATTCTGTCTTTTTA
TTGCCGTCATAGCGCGGGTTCCTTCCGGTATTGTCTCCTTCCGTGTTTCAGTTAGCCTCCCCCTAGGGTG
GGCGAAGAACTCCAGCATGAGATCCCCGCGCTGGAGGATCATCCAGCCGGCGTCCCGGAAAACGATTCCG
AAGCCCAACCTTTCATAGAAGGCGGCGGTGGAATCGAAATCTCGTGATGGCAGGTTGGGCGTCGCTTGGT
CGGTCATTTCGAACCCCAGAGTCCCGCTCAGAAGAACTCGTCAAGAAGGCGATAGAAGGCGATGCGCTGC
GAATCGGGAGCGGCGATACCGTAAAGCACGAGGAAGCGGTCAGCCCATTCGCCGCCAAGCTCTTCAGCAA
TATCACGGGTAGCCAACGCTATGTCCTGATAGCGGTCCGCCACACCCAGCCGGCCACAGTCGATGAATCC
AGAAAAGCGGCCATTTTCCACCATGATATTCGGCAAGCAGGCATCGCCATGGGTCACGACGAGATCCTCG
CCGTCGGGCATGCTCGCCTTGAGCCTGGCGAACAGTTCGGCTGGCGCGAGCCCCTGATGCTCTTCGTCCA
GATCATCCTGATCGACAAGACCGGCTTCCATCCGAGTACGTGCTCGCTCGATGCGATGTTTCGCTTGGTG
GTCGAATGGGCAGGTAGCCGGATCAAGCGTATGCAGCCGCCGCATTGCATCAGCCATGATGGATACTTTC
TCGGCAGGAGCAAGGTGAGATGACAGGAGATCCTGCCCCGGCACTTCGCCCAATAGCAGCCAGTCCCTTC
CCGCTTCAGTGACAACGTCGAGCACAGCTGCGCAAGGAACGCCCGTCGTGGCCAGCCACGATAGCCGCGC
TGCCTCGTCTTGCAGTTCATTCAGGGCACCGGACAGGTCGGTCTTGACAAAAAGAACCGGGCGCCCCTGC
GCTGACAGCCGGAACACGGCGGCATCAGAGCAGCCGATTGTCTGTTGTGCCCAGTCATAGCCGAATAGCC
TCTCCACCCAAGCGGCCGGAGAACCTGCGTGCAATCCATCTTGTTCAATCATGCGAAACGATCCTCATCC
TGTCTCTTGATCGATCTTTGCAAAAGCCTAGGCCTCCAAAAAAGCCTCCTCACTACTTCTGGAATAGCTC
AGAGGCCGAGGCGGCCTCGGCCTCTGCATAAATAAAAAAAATTAGTCAGCCATGGGGCGGAGAATGGGCG
GAACTGGGCGGAGTTAGGGGCGGGATGGGCGGAGTTAGGGGCGGGACTATGGTTGCTGACTAATTGAGAT
GCATGCTTTGCATACTTCTGCCTGCTGGGGAGCCTGGGGACTTTCCACACCTGGTTGCTGACTAATTGAG
ATGCATGCTTTGCATACTTCTGCCTGCTGGGGAGCCTGGGGACTTTCCACACCCTAACTGACACACATTC
CACAGCTGGTTCTTTCCGCCTCAGGACTCTTCCTTTTTCAATAAATCAATCTAAAGTATATATGAGTAAA
CTTGGTCTGACAGTTACCAATGCTTAATCAGTGAGGCACCTATCTCAGCGATCTGTCTATTTCGTTCATC
CATAGTTGCCTGACTCCCCGTCGTGTAGATAACTACGATACGGGAGGGCTTACCATCTGGCCCCAGTGCT
GCAATGATACCGCGAGACCCACGCTCACCGGCTCCAGATTTATCAGCAATAAACCAGCCAGCCGGAAGGG
CCGAGCGCAGAAGTGGTCCTGCAACTTTATCCGCCTCCATCCAGTCTATTAATTGTTGCCGGGAAGCTAG
AGTAAGTAGTTCGCCAGTTAATAGTTTGCGCAACGTTGTTGCCATTGCTACAGGCATCGTGGTGTCACGC
TCGTCGTTTGGTATGGCTTCATTCAGCTCCGGTTCCCAACGATCAAGGCGAGTTACATGATCCCCCATGT
TGTGCAAAAAAGCGGTTAGCTCCTTCGGTCCTCCGATCGTTGTCAGAAGTAAGTTGGCCGCAGTGTTATC
ACTCATGGTTATGGCAGCACTGCATAATTCTCTTACTGTCATGCCATCCGTAAGATGCTTTTCTGTGACT
GGTGAGTACTCAACCAAGTCATTCTGAGAATAGTGTATGCGGCGACCGAGTTGCTCTTGCCCGGCGTCAA
TACGGGATAATACCGCGCCACATAGCAGAACTTTAAAAGTGCTCATCATTGGAAAACGTTCTTCGGGGCG
AAAACTCTCAAGGATCTTACCGCTGTTGAGATCCAGTTCGATGTAACCCACTCGTGCACCCAACTGATCT
TCAGCATCTTTTACTTTCACCAGCGTTTCTGGGTGAGCAAAAACAGGAAGGCAAAATGCCGCAAAAAAGG
GAATAAGGGCGACACGGAAATGTTGAATACTCATACTCTTCCTTTTTCAATATTATTGAAGCATTTATCA
GGGTTATTGTCTCATGAGCGGATACATATTTGAATGTATTTAGAAAAATAAACAAATAGGGGTTCCGCGC
ACATTTCCCCGAAAAGTGCCACCTG
[124 nt withheld, positions 3946-4069]
C
[91 nt withheld, positions 4071-4161]
A
[49 nt withheld, positions 4163-4211]
CCTTTGACGTTGGAGTCCACGTTCTTT
[37 nt withheld, positions 4239-4275]
ACCCTATCTCGGTCTATTCTTTTGATTTATAAGGGATTTTGCCGATTTCGGCCTATTGGTTAAAAAATGA
GCTGATTTAACAAAAATTTAACGCGAATTTTAACAAAATATTAACGCTTACAATTTACGCGCGCGTTGAC
ATTGATTATTGACTAGTTATTAATAGTAATCAATTACGGGGTCATTAGTTCATAGCCCATATATGGAGTT
CCGCGTTACATAACTTACGGTAAATGGCCCGCCTGGCTGACCGCCCAACGACCCCCGCCCATTGACGTCA
ATAATGACGTATGTTCCCATAGTAACGCCAATAGGGACTTTCCATTGACGTCAATGGGTGGAGTATTTAC
GGTAAACTGCCCACTTGGCAGTACATCAAGTGTATCATATGCCAAGTACGCCCCCTATTGACGTCAATGA
CGGTAAATGGCCCGCCTGGCATTATGCCCAGTACATGACCTTATGGGACTTTCCTACTTGGCAGTACATC
TACGTATTAGTCATCGCTATTACCATGGTGATGCGGTTTTGGCAGTACATCAATGGGCGTGGATAGCGGT
TTGACTCACGGGGATTTCCAAGTCTCCACCCCATTGACGTCAATGGGAGTTTGTTTTGGCACCAAAATCA
ACGGGACTTTCCAAAATGTCGTAACAACTCCGCCCCATTGACGCAAATGGGCGGTAGGCGTGTACGGTGG
GAGGTCTATATAAGCAGAGCTCTCTGGCTAACTAGAGAACCCACTGCTTACTGGCTTATCGAAATTAATA
CGACTCACTATAGGGAGACCCAAGCTGGCTAGCGTTTAAACTTAAGCTTGGTACCGAGCTCGGATCCGCG
GCCGCCACCATGGCCGCTGGTGTGATGGTCTCCGATGATGTCATTAAAGTATTTAATGAAATGAAGGTGC
GCCATCAACTCTCCCCAGAAGACGCCAAAAAACGCAAGAAGGCAGTTGTCTTCTGTCTTAGCGACGACAA
GAAAACCATCATTTTGGAACCAGGAAAGGAGATCTTGCAAGGAGATATCGGTTGTAACGTTGAAGATCCC
TACAAGACCTTTGTGAAGATGCTGCCCCGGAATGACTGCCGTTTTGCACTGTATGATGCACTCTACGAGA
CAAAGGAAACAAAGAAAGAGGATCTTGTTTTTGTGTTCTGGGCCCCTGAAGAAGCCTCACTTAAAAGTAA
AATGATCTACGCTAGCTCAAAAGATGCAATCAAGAAGAGATTACCAGGTATCAAACACGAGTGGCAAATA
AACACCTATGAAGATGTAAACGATCC
